>Addgene plasmid #190058 | pBeast-pT7-codA | addgene full sequence | sequence record 377971 | Addgene NGS Result
TTATAATACGACTCACTATAGGGAGAGCTAGCAATAATTTTGTTTAACTTTAAGAAGGAGATATAATGCA
CATCGACAACATCGAAAACCTGTCTGACCGTGAATTCGACTACATCGTTGTTGGTGGTGGTTCTGCTGGT
GCTGCTGTTGCTGCTCGTCTGTCTGAAGACCCGGCTGTTTCTGTTGCTCTGGTTGAAGCTGGTCCGGACG
ACCGTGGTGTTCCGGAAGTTCTGCAGCTGGACCGTTGGATGGAACTGCTGGAATCTGGTTACGACTGGGA
CTACCCGATCGAACCGCAGGAAAACGGTAACTCTTTCATGCGTCACGCTCGTGCTAAAGTTATGGGTGGT
TGCTCTTCTCACAACTCTTGCATCGCTTTCTGGGCTCCGCGTGAAGACCTGGACGAATGGGAAGCTAAAT
ACGGTGCTACCGGTTGGAACGCTGAAGCTGCTTGGCCGCTGTACAAACGTCTGGAAACCAACGAAGACGC
TGGTCCGGACGCTCCGCACCACGGTGACTCTGGTCCGGTTCACCTGATGAACGTTCCGCCGAAAGACCCG
ACCGGTGTTGCTCTGCTGGACGCTTGCGAACAGGCTGGTATCCCGCGTGCTAAATTCAACACCGGTACCA
CCGTTGTTAACGGTGCTAACTTCTTCCAGATCAACCGTCGTGCTGACGGTACCCGTTCTTCTTCTTCTGT
TTCTTACATCCACCCGATCGTTGAACAGGAAAACTTCACCCTGCTGACCGGTCTGCGTGCTCGTCAGCTG
GTTTTCGACGCTGACCGTCGTTGCACCGGTGTTGACATCGTTGACTCTGCTTTCGGTCACACCCACCGTC
TGACCGCTCGTAACGAAGTTGTTCTGTCTACCGGTGCTATCGACACCCCGAAACTGCTGATGCTGTCTGG
TATCGGTCCGGCTGCTCACCTGGCTGAACACGGTATCGAAGTTCTGGTTGACTCTCCGGGTGTTGGTGAA
CACCTGCAGGACCACCCGGAAGGTGTTGTTCAGTTCGAAGCTAAACAGCCGATGGTTGCTGAATCTACCC
AGTGGTGGGAAATCGGTATCTTCACCCCGACCGAAGACGGTCTGGACCGTCCGGACCTGATGATGCACTA
CGGTTCTGTTCCGTTCGACATGAACACCCTGCGTCACGGTTACCCGACCACCGAAAACGGTTTCTCTCTG
ACCCCGAACGTTACCCACGCTCGTTCTCGTGGTACCGTTCGTCTGCGTTCTCGTGACTTCCGTGACAAAC
CGATGGTTGACCCGCGTTACTTCACCGACCCGGAAGGTCACGACATGCGTGTTATGGTTGCTGGTATCCG
TAAAGCTCGTGAAATCGCTGCTCAGCCGGCTATGGCTGAATGGACCGGTCGTGAACTGTCTCCGGGTGTT
GAAGCTCAGACCGACGAAGAACTGCAGGACTACATCCGTAAAACCCACAACACCGTTTACCACCCGGTTG
GTACCGTTCGTATGGGTGCTGTTGAAGACGAAATGTCTCCGCTGGACCCGGAACTGCGTGTTAAAGGTGT
TACCGGTCTGCGTGTTGCTGACGCTTCTGTTATGCCGGAACACGTTACCGTTAACCCGAACATCACCGTT
ATGATGATCGGTGAACGTTGCGCTGACCTGATCCGTTCTGCTCGTGCTGGTGAAACCACCACCGCTGACG
CTGAACTGTCTGCTGCTCTGGCTACTTTATCTGAGAATAGTCAATCTTCGGAAATCCCAGGTGGCATGCA
GGCTAGGTGGAGGCTCAGTGGCGTTCTATCAATAACCCGTTGGTGCAAAGCCCGCCGAAAGGCGGGCTTT
TCTGTCCGTCTCAGAATCGGCCGTGAACAATAAAATAGTTTCGGTATTATTGACCACTTCCGAGTAGAAT
CGTGCTTCAGTAAGAGTCGACCGATGCCCTTGAGAGCCTTCAACCCAGTCAGCTCCTTCCGGTGGGCGCG
GGGCATGACTATCGTCGCCGCACTTATGACTGTCTTCTTTATCATGCAACTCGTAGGACAGGTGCCGGCA
GCGCTCTTCCGCTTCCTCGCTCACTGACTCGCTGCGCTCGGTCGTTCGGCTGCGGCGAGCGGTATCAGCT
CACTCAAAGGCGGTAATACGGTTATCCACAGAATCAGGGGATAACGCAGGAAAGAACATGTGAGCAAAAG
GCCAGCAAAAGGCCAGGAACCGTAAAAAGGCCGCGTTGCTGGCGTTTTTCCATAGGCTCCGCCCCCCTGA
CGAGCATCACAAAAATCGACGCTCAAGTCAGAGGTGGCGAAACCCGACAGGACTATAAAGATACCAGGCG
TTTCCCCCTGGAAGCTCCCTCGTGCGCTCTCCTGTTCCGACCCTGCCGCTTACCGGATACCTGTCCGCCT
TTCTCCCTTCGGGAAGCGTGGCGCTTTCTCATAGCTCACGCTGTAGGTATCTCAGTTCGGTGTAGGTCGT
TCGCTCCAAGCTGGGCTGTGTGCACGAACCCCCCGTTCAGCCCGACCGCTGCGCCTTATCCGGTAACTAT
CGTCTTGAGTCCAACCCGGTAAGACACGACTTATCGCCACTGGCAGCAGCCACTGGTAACAGGATTAGCA
GAGCGAGGTATGTAGGCGGTGCTACAGAGTTCTTGAAGTGGTGGCCTAACTACGGCTACACTAGAAGAAC
AGTATTTGGTATCTGCGCTCTGCTGAAGCCAGTTACCTTCGGAAAAAGAGTTGGTAGCTCTTGATCCGGC
AAACAAACCACCGCTGGTAGCGGTGGTTTTTTTGTTTGCAAGCAGCAGATTACGCGCAGAAAAAAAGGAT
CTCAAGAAGATCCTTTGATCTTTTCTACGGGGTCTGACGCTCAGTGGAACGAAAACTCACGTTAAGGGAT
TTTGGTCATGAGATTATCAAAAAGGATCTTCACCTAGATCCTTTTAAATTAAAAATGAAGTTTTAAATCA
ATCTAAAGTATATATGAGTAAACTTGGTCTGACAGTTACCAATGCTTAATCAGTGAGGCACCTATCTCAG
CGATCTGTCTATTTCGTTCATCCATAGTTGCCTGACTCCCCGTCGTGTAGATAACTACGATACGGGAGGG
CTTACCATCTGGCCCCAGTGCTGCAATGATACCGCGAGACCCACGCTCACCGGCTCCAGATTTATCAGCA
ATAAACCAGCCAGCCGGAAGGGCCGAGCGCAGAAGTGGTCCTGCAACTTTATCCGCCTCCATCCAGTCTA
TTAATTGTTGCCGGGAAGCTAGAGTAAGTAGTTCGCCAGTTAATAGTTTGCGCAACGTTGTTGCCATTGC
TACAGGCATCGTGGTGTCACGCTCGTCGTTTGGTATGGCTTCATTCAGCTCCGGTTCCCAACGATCAAGG
CGAGTTACATGATCCCCCATGTTGTGCAAAAAAGCGGTTAGCTCCTTCGGTCCTCCGATCGTTGTCAGAA
GTAAGTTGGCCGCAGTGTTATCACTCATGGTTATGGCAGCACTGCATAATTCTCTTACTGTCATGCCATC
CGTAAGATGCTTTTCTGTGACTGGTGAGTACTCAACCAAGTCATTCTGAGAATAGTGTATGCGGCGACCG
AGTTGCTCTTGCCCGGCGTCAACACGGGATAATACCGCGCCACATAGCAGAACTTTAAAAGTGCTCATCA
TTGGAAAACGTTCTTCGGGGCGAAAACTCTCAAGGATCTTACCGCTGTTGAGATCCAGTTCGATGTAACC
CACTCGTGCACCCAACTGATCTTCAGCATCTTTTACTTTCACCAGCGTTTCTGGGTGAGCAAAAACAGGA
AGGCAAAATGCCGCAAAAAAGGGAATAAGGGCGACACGGAAATGTTGAATACTCATACTCTTCCTTTTTC
AATATTATTGAAGCATTTATCAGGGTTATTGTCTCATGAGCGGATACATATTTGAATGTATTTAGAAAAA
TAAACAAATAGGGGTTCCGCGCACATTTCCCCGAAAAGTGCCACCTGACGTCTAAGAAACCATTATTATC
ATGACATTAACCTATAAAAATAGGCGTATCACGAGGCCCTTTCGTCTTCAAGAATTCTGGCGAATCCTCT
GACCAGCCAGAAAACGACCTTTCTGTGGTGAAACCGGATGCTGCAATTCAGAGCGCCAGCAAGTGGGGGA
CAGCAGAAGACCTGACCGCCGCAGAGTGGATGTTTGACATGGTGAAGACTATCGCACCATCAGCCAGAAA
ACCGAATTTTGCTGGGTGGGCTAACGATATCCGCCTGATGCGTGAACGTGACGGACGTAACCACCGCGAC
ATGTGTGTGCTGTTCCGCTGGCTCGGATACCCTTACTCTGTTGAAAACGAATAGATAGGTTAAGGAACGG
TTATTTCTGCGTAGATCTATCTTACACAGCATCACACTGGCTCACCTTCGGGTGGGCCTTTCTGCGTTTA
TATACTAGAGAGAGAATATAAAAAGCCAGATTATTAATCCGGCTTTTTTATTATTTAGGCAACTGAAACG
ATTCGGATCCTGTATTACTATTC
Features (pLannotate 1.2.2; 9 found; start..end, strand, type, name):
      4..22      +  promoter       T7 promoter: promoter for bacteriophage T7 RNA polymerase
     39..61      +  RBS            RBS: efficient ribosome binding site from bacteriophage T7 gene 10 (Olins and Rangwala, 1989)
     66..1703    +  CDS            codA: CHOX_ARTGO - Experimental evidence at protein level: Swiss-Prot protein existence level 1. Catalyzes the two-step oxidative conversion of choline to glycine-betaine with betaine aldehyde as an intermediate. Glycine- betaine accumulates to high levels in the cytoplasm of cells to prevent dehydration and plasmolysis in adverse hyperosmotic environments. Accepts either choline or the reaction intermediate betaine-aldehyde as substrate. From Arthrobacter globiformis.
   1906..2037    +  CDS            TcR (fragment): tetracycline efflux protein; tet; confers resistance to tetracycline
   2217..2805    -  rep_origin     ori: high-copy-number ColE1/pMB1/pBR322/pUC origin of replication
   2976..3836    -  CDS            AmpR: β-lactamase; bla; confers resistance to ampicillin, carbenicillin, and related antibiotics
   3837..3941    -  promoter       AmpR promoter: bla
   4043..4291    +  CDS            O (fragment): VRPO_LAMBD - Protein inferred from homology: Swiss-Prot protein existence level 3. Necessary for the bidirectional replication of DNA. It interacts with the ori (origin of replication) region of the genome during the initiation of replication. From Escherichia phage lambda (Bacteriophage lambda).
   4379..4406    +  terminator     T7Te terminator: phage T7 early transcription terminator
