[The description below was written by a language model from this plasmid's Addgene catalogue record and pLannotate feature annotations shown in this document.]
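Description:
pBeast-pT7-codA is a high-copy bacterial plasmid of about 4.5 kb built for cell-free protein synthesis and synthetic biology work. It derives from the pBEST-OR2-OR1-Pr-UTR1-deGFP-T500 expression backbone. It is propagated in E. coli through a ColE1/pUC-type origin of replication and selected with ampicillin via a β-lactamase gene under its native bla promoter. The annotation also picks up a short tetracycline-resistance fragment and a fragment of the lambda O gene. These look like non-functional remnants carried over with the backbone rather than working parts.

The payload is codA (also called chox), the choline oxidase of Arthrobacter globiformis. This enzyme oxidises choline to glycine betaine in two steps through a betaine aldehyde intermediate. In this derivative the original OR2-OR1-Pr promoter was replaced with a bacteriophage T7 promoter and deGFP was swapped for codA. Transcription therefore depends on T7 RNA polymerase being supplied, and translation is driven by a strong ribosome binding site from T7 gene 10 immediately upstream of the coding sequence. According to the record, 40 bp spacers were placed at each end of the insert to make Gibson assembly into larger constructs easier. Upstream and downstream terminators (B0014 and B0015), each flanked by spacers, were added to insulate the cassette. The automated annotation does not label these elements by name and marks only a T7Te terminator upstream of the promoter.

The plasmid is intended to produce choline oxidase at high levels. The associated work describes a modular cell-free biosensing platform that uses hydrogen peroxide as a common signal integrator. The record does not spell out the enzyme's exact role in that platform.
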