Addgene plasmid #190058: pBeast-pT7-codA
Purpose: Express the bacterial choline oxidase enzyme under the control of the strong constitutif phage promoter T7
Depositing lab: Jerome Bonnet. Depositing organization: CNRS UMR 5048, INSERM U1054, Centre de Biochimie Structurale. Publication: PeroxiHUB: A Modular Cell-Free Biosensing Platform Using H(2)O(2) as Signal Integrator. Soudier P, Zuniga A, Duigou T, Voyvodic PL, Bazi-Kabbaj K, Kushwaha M, Vendrell JA, Solassol J, Bonnet J, Faulon JL. ACS Synth Biol. 2022 Aug 19;11(8):2578-2588. doi: 10.1021/acssynbio.2c00138. Epub 2022 Aug 1. PubMed 35913043.
Backbone
  Vector backbone: pBEST-OR2-OR1-Pr-UTR1-deGFP-T500
  Modifications to backbone: Two 40bp spacers were added to the each end of the insert to facilitate Gibson assembly cloning into more complex constructs. Upstream and downstream terminators (B0014 and B0015, respectively) we also added, each flanked by two 40bp spacers. The OR2-OR1-Pr promoter were replaced by T7 promoter, and deGFP was replaced by codA.
  Vector type: Synthetic Biology ; Cell-Free Protein Synthesis
Growth in bacteria
  Bacterial resistance: Ampicillin, 100 μg/mL
  Growth temperature: 37°C
  Growth strain: DH5alpha
  Copy number: High Copy
Gene/Insert
  Gene/Insert name: codA (alt name: chox)
  Species: Arthrobacter globiformis
  Insert size (bp): 1698
Terms and licenses: Academic/Nonprofit Terms; Industry Terms: Not Available to Industry
How to cite: pBeast-pT7-codA was a gift from Jerome Bonnet (Addgene plasmid # 190058 ; http://n2t.net/addgene:190058 ; RRID:Addgene_190058)
